Addgene plasmid #123792: MTK3b_011
Purpose: Encodes iRFP713 as a Type 3b part to be used in the MTK system
Depositing lab: Hana El-Samad. Depositing organization: University of California, San Francisco (UCSF). Publication: A Toolkit for Rapid Modular Construction of Biological Circuits in Mammalian Cells. Fonseca JP, Bonny AR, Kumar GR, Ng AH, Town J, Wu QC, Aslankoohi E, Chen SY, Dods G, Harrigan P, Osimiri LC, Kistler AL, El-Samad H. ACS Synth Biol. 2019 Nov 15;8(11):2593-2606. doi: 10.1021/acssynbio.9b00322. Epub 2019 Nov 5. PubMed 31686495.
Backbone
  Vector backbone: MTK0_027
  Vector type: Mammalian Expression
Growth in bacteria
  Bacterial resistance: Chloramphenicol, 25 μg/mL
  Growth temperature: 37°C
  Growth strain: DH5alpha
  Copy number: Unknown
Gene/Insert
  Gene/Insert name: iRFP713
  Species: Synthetic
  Cloning method: Restriction Enzyme; 5′ cloning site BsmBI (destroyed during cloning); 3′ cloning site BsmBI (destroyed during cloning)
Terms and licenses: Academic/Nonprofit Terms; Industry Terms: Not Available to Industry
Depositor comments: Type 3b parts are used for coding sequences in the MTK. Please visit https://www.biorxiv.org/content/10.1101/506188v2 for BioRxiv preprint
How to cite: MTK3b_011 was a gift from Hana El-Samad (Addgene plasmid # 123792 ; http://n2t.net/addgene:123792 ; RRID:Addgene_123792)
