[The description below was written by a language model from this plasmid's Addgene catalogue record and pLannotate feature annotations shown in this document.]
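Description:
MTK3b_011 is a small (about 2.6 kb) part plasmid from the Mammalian Toolkit (MTK), a hierarchical modular cloning system for assembling genetic circuits for mammalian cells. It is built on the MTK0_027 part-entry backbone and, although catalogued as a mammalian expression vector, it is a storage and donor plasmid rather than a functional expression construct. The feature table shows no mammalian promoter, polyadenylation signal or mammalian selection marker. Propagation in E. coli relies on a high-copy ColE1/pUC-type origin of replication. Selection is by chloramphenicol resistance, provided by the cat gene under its native cat promoter, with a phage lambda t0 terminator at the end of that cassette.

The payload is the coding sequence of iRFP713, a constitutively fluorescent near-infrared protein engineered from a Rhodopseudomonas palustris bacteriophytochrome. It requires biliverdin as a chromophore and has low acid sensitivity. The sequence was inserted using BsmBI sites that were destroyed during cloning, as is typical for domesticating a part into a Golden Gate-style entry vector. It is formatted as a Type 3b part, a position the depositor notes is used for coding sequences in the MTK. The record does not annotate the flanking assembly sites or overhangs, so those details are not given here.

In use, the iRFP713 part would be combined with other toolkit parts, such as promoter and terminator parts, to build complete transcriptional units. There it can serve as a far-red reporter, spectrally distinct from common green and red fluorescent proteins.
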