Features (pLannotate 1.2.2; 5 found; start..end, strand, type, name):
    314..1258    +  CDS            iRFP713: iRFP713 is a basic (constitutively fluorescent) near ir fluorescent protein published in 2011, derived from Rhodopseudomonas palustris. It has low acid sensitivity. It requires the cofactor biliverdin for fluorescence.
   1278..1312    -  terminator     lambda t0 terminator: minimal transcription terminator from phage lambda (Scholtissek and Grosse, 1987)
   1386..2042    -  CDS            cat: CAT_ECOLX - Experimental evidence at protein level: Swiss-Prot protein existence level 1. This enzyme is an effector of chloramphenicol resistance in bacteria. From Escherichia coli. This protein is used as a marker in many commonly used cloning vectors, such as pACYC184.
   2043..2140    -  promoter       cat promoter: promoter of the E. coli cat gene encoding chloramphenicol acetyltransferase
   2224..199     +  rep_origin     ori (across the origin): high-copy-number ColE1/pMB1/pBR322/pUC origin of replication
>Addgene plasmid #123792 | MTK3b_011 | addgene full sequence | sequence record 249106 | Addgene NGS Result
GCTATGAGAAAGCGCCACGCTTCCCGAAGGGAGAAAGGCGGACAGGTATCCGGTAAGCGGCAGGGTCGGA
ACAGGAGAGCGCACGAGGGAGCTTCCAGGGGGAAACGCCTGGTATCTTTATAGTCCTGTCGGGTTTCGCC
ACCTCTGACTTGAGCGTCGATTTTTGTGATGCTCGTCAGGGGGGCGGAGCCTATGGAAAAACGCCAGCAA
CGCGGCCTTTTTACGGTTCCTGGCCTTTTGCTGGCCTTTTGCTCACATGTTCTTTCCTGCGTTATCCCCT
GATTCTGTGGATAACCGTAGTCGGTCTCATTCTGCTGAAGGTTCTGTTGCTAGACAACCAGACTTGTTGA
CTTGTGACGACGAACCAATCCACATCCCAGGTGCTATCCAACCACACGGTTTGTTGTTGGCTTTGGCTGC
TGACATGACTATCGTTGCTGGTTCTGACAACTTGCCAGAATTGACTGGTTTGGCTATCGGTGCTTTGATC
GGTAGATCTGCTGCTGACGTTTTCGACTCTGAAACTCACAACAGATTGACTATCGCTTTGGCTGAACCAG
GTGCTGCTGTTGGTGCTCCAATCACTGTTGGTTTCACTATGAGAAAGGACGCTGGTTTCATCGGTTCTTG
GCACAGACACGACCAATTGATCTTCTTGGAATTGGAACCACCACAAAGAGATGTTGCTGAACCACAAGCT
TTCTTCAGAAGAACTAACTCTGCTATCAGAAGATTGCAAGCTGCTGAAACTTTGGAATCTGCTTGTGCTG
CTGCTGCTCAAGAAGTTAGAAAGATCACTGGTTTCGACAGAGTTATGATCTACAGATTCGCTTCTGACTT
CTCTGGTGAAGTTATCGCTGAAGACAGATGTGCTGAAGTTGAATCTAAGTTGGGTTTGCACTACCCAGCT
TCTACTGTTCCAGCTCAAGCTAGAAGATTGTACACTATCAACCCAGTTAGAATCATCCCAGACATCAACT
ACAGACCAGTTCCAGTTACTCCAGACTTGAACCCAGTTACTGGTAGACCAATCGACTTGTCTTTCGCTAT
CTTGAGATCTGTTTCTCCAGTTCACTTGGAATTCATGAGAAACATCGGTATGCACGGTACTATGTCTATC
TCTATCTTGAGAGGTGAAAGATTGTGGGGTTTGATCGTTTGTCACCACAGAACTCCATACTACGTTGACT
TGGACGGTAGACAAGCTTGTGAATTGGTTGCTCAAGTTTTGGCTTGGCAAATCGGTGTTATGGAAGAAGG
ATCCTGAGACCAGACCAATAAAAAACGCCCGGCGGCAACCGAGCGTTCTGAACAAATCCAGATGGAGTTC
TGAGGTCATTACTGGATCTATCAACAGGAGTCCAAGCGAGCTCGATATCAAATTACGCCCCGCCCTGCCA
CTCATCGCAGTACTGTTGTAATTCATTAAGCATTCTGCCGACATGGAAGCCATCACAAACGGCATGATGA
ACCTGAATCGCCAGCGGCATCAGCACCTTGTCGCCTTGCGTATAATATTTGCCCATGGTGAAAACGGGGG
CGAAGAAGTTGTCCATATTGGCCACGTTTAAATCAAAACTGGTGAAACTCACCCAGGGATTGGCTGAAAC
GAAAAACATATTCTCAATAAACCCTTTAGGGAAATAGGCCAGGTTTTCACCGTAACACGCCACATCTTGC
GAATATATGTGTAGAAACTGCCGGAAATCGTCGTGGTATTCACTCCAGAGCGATGAAAACGTTTCAGTTT
GCTCATGGAAAACGGTGTAACAAGGGTGAACACTATCCCATATCACCAGCTCACCGTCTTTCATTGCCAT
ACGAAATTCCGGATGAGCATTCATCAGGCGGGCAAGAATGTGAATAAAGGCCGGATAAAACTTGTGCTTA
TTTTTCTTTACGGTCTTTAAAAAGGCCGTAATATCCAGCTGAACGGTCTGGTTATAGGTACATTGAGCAA
CTGACTGAAATGCCTCAAAATGTTCTTTACGATGCCATTGGGATATATCAACGGTGGTATATCCAGTGAT
TTTTTTCTCCATTTTAGCTTCCTTAGCTCCTGAAAATCTCGATAACTCAAAAAATACGCCCGGTAGTGAT
CTTATTTCATTATGGTGAAAGTTGGAACCTCTTACGTGCCCGATCAATCATGACCAAAATCCCTTAACGT
GAGTTTTCGTTCCACTGAGCGTCAGACCCCGTAGAAAAGATCAAAGGATCTTCTTGAGATCCTTTTTTTC
TGCGCGTAATCTGCTGCTTGCAAACAAAAAAACCACCGCTACCAGCGGTGGTTTGTTTGCCGGATCAAGA
GCTACCAACTCTTTTTCCGAAGGTAACTGGCTTCAGCAGAGCGCAGATACCAAATACTGTTCTTCTAGTG
TAGCCGTAGTTAGGCCACCACTTCAAGAACTCTGTAGCACCGCCTACATACCTCGCTCTGCTAATCCTGT
TACCAGTGGCTGCTGCCAGTGGCGATAAGTCGTGTCTTACCGGGTTGGACTCAAGACGATAGTTACCGGA
TAAGGCGCAGCGGTCGGGCTGAACGGGGGGTTCGTGCACACAGCCCAGCTTGGAGCGAACGACCTACACC
GAACTGAGATACCTACAGCGTGA
